Addgene plasmid #36697: TAL2254
Depositing lab: Keith Joung. Depositing organization: Massachusetts General Hospital. Publication: FLASH assembly of TALENs for high-throughput genome editing. Reyon D, Tsai SQ, Khayter C, Foden JA, Sander JD, Joung JK. Nat Biotechnol. 2012 Apr 8. doi: 10.1038/nbt.2170. PubMed 22484455.
Backbone
  Vector backbone: JDS78
  Backbone manufacturer: Joung lab (Addgene Plasmid # 32290)
  Backbone size w/o insert (bp): 6447
  Vector type: Mammalian, T7 for in vitro mRNA synthesis
Growth in bacteria
  Bacterial resistance: Ampicillin, 100 μg/mL
  Growth temperature: 37°C
  Growth strain: XL1 Blue
  Copy number: High Copy
Gene/Insert
  Gene/Insert name: FANCC-TALEN_Left (alt name: FANCC)
  Species: H. sapiens (human)
  Insert size (bp): 1640
  Entrez Gene: Fancc (a.k.a. BB116513, Facc)
  Promoter: CMV
  Tag / fusion protein: 3X Flag (N terminal on backbone); WT FOKI (C terminal on backbone)
  Cloning method: Restriction Enzyme; 5′ cloning site BsmBI (destroyed during cloning); 3′ cloning site BsmBI (destroyed during cloning)
  Sequencing primers: 5′ CMV-F; 3′ BGH-rev
Terms and licenses: Academic/Nonprofit Terms; Industry Terms: Not Available to Industry
Depositor comments: Target binding site: TGAAGGGACATCACCTTT It is strongly recommended that users perform a diagnostic digest to verify this plasmid prior to use. For example, a double digest of the plasmid with BamHI and KpnI should result in two bands at 2.2kb and 5.9kb.
How to cite: TAL2254 was a gift from Keith Joung (Addgene plasmid # 36697 ; http://n2t.net/addgene:36697 ; RRID:Addgene_36697)
