[The description below was written by a language model from this plasmid's Addgene catalogue record.]
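Description:
TAL2254 is a mammalian expression plasmid encoding the left monomer of a TALEN pair directed against the human FANCC gene. It is built on the JDS78 TALEN expression backbone (about 6.4 kb without insert). A roughly 1.6 kb array of TAL effector repeats was inserted between two BsmBI sites, both of which were destroyed during cloning. The publication linked to the record describes the FLASH method for high-throughput TALEN assembly. The plasmid is maintained at high copy in E. coli under ampicillin selection. The record does not name the bacterial origin of replication, and no feature table is provided, so finer details of the backbone cannot be described here.

The backbone supplies the flanking parts of the nuclease. An N-terminal 3X Flag tag allows the protein to be detected, and a C-terminal wild-type FokI cleavage domain provides the nuclease activity. The inserted repeat array sets the DNA-binding specificity for an 18-nucleotide half-site in FANCC. A CMV promoter drives expression in transfected mammalian cells. The vector type also lists T7, which means the coding sequence can be transcribed in vitro to produce mRNA. The use of a BGH reverse sequencing primer suggests a BGH polyadenylation region downstream of the coding sequence, though the record does not state this.

FokI cuts only as a dimer, so this construct is meant to be used with a matching right-hand FANCC TALEN that binds the opposite strand. Together the two introduce a targeted double-strand break for gene disruption or genome editing at the locus. The record gives the insert species as human, but the linked Entrez gene entry uses mouse-style nomenclature, an inconsistency the record does not resolve.
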