>Addgene plasmid #36697 | TAL2254 | depositor partial sequence | sequence record 45890 | TAL2254 sequence 1640 bps
GAACCTGACCCCAGACCAGGTAGTCGCAATCGCGAACAATAATGGGGGAAAGCAAGCCCTGGAAACCGTG
CAAAGGTTGTTGCCGGTCCTTTGTCAAGACCACGGCCTTACACCGGAGCAAGTCGTGGCCATTGCAAGCA
ACATCGGTGGCAAACAGGCTCTTGAGACGGTTCAGAGACTTCTCCCAGTTCTCTGTCAAGCCCACGGGCT
GACTCCCGATCAAGTTGTAGCGATTGCGTCGAACATTGGAGGGAAACAAGCATTGGAGACTGTCCAACGG
CTCCTTCCCGTGTTGTGTCAAGCCCACGGTTTGACGCCTGCACAAGTGGTCGCCATCGCCAACAACAACG
GCGGTAAGCAGGCGCTGGAAACAGTACAGCGCCTGCTGCCTGTACTGTGCCAGGATCATGGACTGACCCC
AGACCAGGTAGTCGCAATCGCGAACAATAATGGGGGAAAGCAAGCCCTGGAAACCGTGCAAAGGTTGTTG
CCGGTCCTTTGTCAAGACCACGGCCTTACACCGGAGCAAGTCGTGGCCATTGCAAATAATAACGGTGGCA
AACAGGCTCTTGAGACGGTTCAGAGACTTCTCCCAGTTCTCTGTCAAGCCCACGGGCTGACTCCCGATCA
AGTTGTAGCGATTGCGTCGAACATTGGAGGGAAACAAGCATTGGAGACTGTCCAACGGCTCCTTCCCGTG
TTGTGTCAAGCCCACGGTTTGACGCCTGCACAAGTGGTCGCCATCGCCAGCCATGATGGCGGTAAGCAGG
CGCTGGAAACAGTACAGCGCCTGCTGCCTGTACTGTGCCAGGATCATGGACTGACCCCAGACCAGGTAGT
CGCAATCGCGTCGAACATTGGGGGAAAGCAAGCCCTGGAAACCGTGCAAAGGTTGTTGCCGGTCCTTTGT
CAAGACCACGGCCTTACACCGGAGCAAGTCGTGGCCATTGCAAGCAATGGGGGTGGCAAACAGGCTCTTG
AGACGGTTCAGAGACTTCTCCCAGTTCTCTGTCAAGCCCACGGGCTGACTCCCGATCAAGTTGTAGCGAT
TGCGTCGCATGACGGAGGGAAACAAGCATTGGAGACTGTCCAACGGCTCCTTCCCGTGTTGTGTCAAGCC
CACGGTTTGACGCCTGCACAAGTGGTCGCCATCGCCTCCAATATTGGCGGTAAGCAGGCGCTGGAAACAG
TACAGCGCCTGCTGCCTGTACTGTGCCAGGATCATGGACTGACCCCAGACCAGGTAGTCGCAATCGCGTC
ACATGACGGGGGAAAGCAAGCCCTGGAAACCGTGCAAAGGTTGTTGCCGGTCCTTTGTCAAGACCACGGC
CTTACACCGGAGCAAGTCGTGGCCATTGCATCCCACGACGGTGGCAAACAGGCTCTTGAGACGGTTCAGA
GACTTCTCCCAGTTCTCTGTCAAGCCCACGGGCTGACTCCCGATCAAGTTGTAGCGATTGCGTCCAACGG
TGGAGGGAAACAAGCATTGGAGACTGTCCAACGGCTCCTTCCCGTGTTGTGTCAAGCCCACGGTTTGACG
CCTGCACAAGTGGTCGCCATCGCCTCGAATGGCGGCGGTAAGCAGGCGCTGGAAACAGTACAGCGCCTGC
TGCCTGTACTGTGCCAGGATCATGGACTGA
