>Addgene plasmid #36697 | TAL2254 | addgene partial sequence | sequence record 47032 | CMV-F 5'-CGCAAATGGGCGGTAGGCGTG-3'
AGAACCCACTGGCTTACTGGCTTATCGAAATTAATACGACTCACTATAGGGAGACCCAAGCTGGCTAGCA
CCATGGACTACAAAGACCATGACGGTGATTATAAAGATCATGACATCGATTACAAGGATGACGATGACAA
GATGGCCCCCAAGAAGAAGAGGAAGGTGGGCATTCACCGCGGGGTACCTATGGTGGACTTGAGGACACTC
GGTTATTCGCAACAGCAACAGGAGAAAATCAAGCCTAAGGTCAGGAGCACCGTCGCGCAACACCACGAGG
CGCTTGTGGGGCATGGCTTCACTCATGCGCATATTGTCGCGCTTTCACAGCACCCTGCGGCGCTTGGGAC
GGTGGCTGTCAAATACCAAGATATGATTGCGGCCCTGCCCGAAGCCACGCACGAGGCAATTGTAGGGGTC
GGTAAACAGTGGTCGGGAGCGCGAGCACTTGAGGCGCTGCTGACTGTGGCGGGTGAGCTTAGGGGGCCTC
CGCTCCAGCTCGACACCGGGCAGCTGCTGAAGATCGCGAAGAGAGGGGGAGTAACAGCGGTAGAGGCAGT
GCACGCCTGGCGCAATGCGCTCACCGGGGCCCCCTTGAACCTGACCCCAGACCAGGTAGTCGCAATCGCG
AACAATAATGGGGGAAAGCAAGCCCTGGAAACCGTGC
